>Addgene plasmid #109484 | mCarmine in pRSETB | addgene full sequence | sequence record 210811 | Addgene NGS Result
ATCTCGATCCCGCGAAATTAATACGACTCACTATAGGGAGACCACAACGGTTTCCCTCTAGAAATAATTT
TGTTTAACTTTAAGAAGGAGATATACATATGCGGGGTTCTCATCATCATCATCATCACCATCACCATCAC
CGCGGTATGGCTAGCATGACTGGTGGACAGCAAATGGGTCGGGATCTGTACGACGATGACGATAAGGATC
CGGCCACCATGGTGTCTAAGGGCGAAGAGCTGATTAAGGAGAACATGCACATGAAGCTGTACATGGAGGG
CACCGTGAACAACCACCACTTCAAGTGCACATCCGAGGGCGAAGGCAAGCCCTACGAGGGCACCCAGACC
CAGAGAATCAAGGTGGTCGAGGGCGGCCCTCTCCCCTTCGCCTTCGACATCCTGGCTACCAGCTTCATGT
ACGGCAGCAAGACCTTCATCAACCACACCCAGGGCATCCCCGATTTCTTTAAGCAGTCCTTCCCTGAGGG
CTTCACATGGGAGAGAGTCACCACATACGAAGACGGGGGCGTGCTGAAGGTGAAACAGGACACCAGCCTC
CAGGACGGCTGCCTCATCTACAACGTCAAGATCAGAGGGGTGAACTTCCCATCCAACGGCCCTGTGATGC
AGAAGAAAACACTCGGCTGGGAGGCCAACACCGAGACCCTGTACCCCGCTGACGGCGGCCTGCGCGGCTA
TAACACGATGGCCCTGAAGCTCGTGGGCGGGGGCCACCTGCAGACGTTCCTCAAGACCACATACAGATCC
AAGAAACCCGCTAAGAACCTCAAGATGCCCGGCGTCTACTTTGTGGACCGCAGACTGGAAAGAATCAAGG
AGGCCGACAAAGAGACCTACGTCGAGCAGCACGAGGTGGCTGTGGCCAGATACTGCGACCTCCCTAGCAA
ACTGGGGCACAAACTTAATGGCATGGACGAGCTGTACAAGTGATAATAGGAATTCCTATAGTGTCACCTA
AATGATCCGGCTGCTAACAAAGCCCGAAAGGAAGCTGAGTTGGCTGCTGCCACCGCTGAGCAATAACTAG
CATAACCCCTTGGGGCCTCTAAACGGGTCTTGAGGGGTTTTTTGCTGAAAGGAGGAACTATATCCGGATC
TGGCGTAATAGCGAAGAGGCCCGCACCGATCGCCCTTCCCAACAGTTGCGCAGCCTGAATGGCGAATGGG
[124 nt withheld, positions 1191-1314]
C
[91 nt withheld, positions 1316-1406]
A
[49 nt withheld, positions 1408-1456]
CCTTTGACGTTGGAGTCCACGTTCTTT
[37 nt withheld, positions 1484-1520]
ACCCTATCTCGGTCTATTCTTTTGATTTATAAGGGATTTTGCCGATTTCGGCCTATTGGTTAAAAAATGA
GCTGATTTAACAAAAATTTAACGCGAATTTTAACAAAATATTAACGCTTACAATTTAGGTGGCACTTTTC
GGGGAAATGTGCGCGGAACCCCTATTTGTTTATTTTTCTAAATACATTCAAATATGTATCCGCTCATGAG
ACAATAACCCTGATAAATGCTTCAATAATATTGAAAAAGGAAGAGTATGAGTATTCAACATTTCCGTGTC
GCCCTTATTCCCTTTTTTGCGGCATTTTGCCTTCCTGTTTTTGCTCACCCAGAAACGCTGGTGAAAGTAA
AAGATGCTGAAGATCAGTTGGGTGCACGAGTGGGTTACATCGAACTGGATCTCAACAGCGGTAAGATCCT
TGAGAGTTTTCGCCCCGAAGAACGTTTTCCAATGATGAGCACTTTTAAAGTTCTGCTATGTGGCGCGGTA
TTATCCCGTATTGACGCCGGGCAAGAGCAACTCGGTCGCCGCATACACTATTCTCAGAATGACTTGGTTG
AGTACTCACCAGTCACAGAAAAGCATCTTACGGATGGCATGACAGTAAGAGAATTATGCAGTGCTGCCAT
AACCATGAGTGATAACACTGCGGCCAACTTACTTCTGACAACGATCGGAGGACCGAAGGAGCTAACCGCT
TTTTTGCACAACATGGGGGATCATGTAACTCGCCTTGATCGTTGGGAACCGGAGCTGAATGAAGCCATAC
CAAACGACGAGCGTGACACCACGATGCCTGTAGCAATGGCAACAACGTTGCGCAAACTATTAACTGGCGA
ACTACTTACTCTAGCTTCCCGGCAACAATTAATAGACTGGATGGAGGCGGATAAAGTTGCAGGACCACTT
CTGCGCTCGGCCCTTCCGGCTGGCTGGTTTATTGCTGATAAATCTGGAGCCGGTGAGCGTGGGTCTCGCG
GTATCATTGCAGCACTGGGGCCAGATGGTAAGCCCTCCCGTATCGTAGTTATCTACACGACGGGGAGTCA
GGCAACTATGGATGAACGAAATAGACAGATCGCTGAGATAGGTGCCTCACTGATTAAGCATTGGTAACTG
TCAGACCAAGTTTACTCATATATACTTTAGATTGATTTAAAACTTCATTTTTAATTTAAAAGGATCTAGG
TGAAGATCCTTTTTGATAATCTCATGACCAAAATCCCTTAACGTGAGTTTTCGTTCCACTGAGCGTCAGA
CCCCGTAGAAAAGATCAAAGGATCTTCTTGAGATCCTTTTTTTCTGCGCGTAATCTGCTGCTTGCAAACA
AAAAAACCACCGCTACCAGCGGTGGTTTGTTTGCCGGATCAAGAGCTACCAACTCTTTTTCCGAAGGTAA
CTGGCTTCAGCAGAGCGCAGATACCAAATACTGTTCTTCTAGTGTAGCCGTAGTTAGGCCACCACTTCAA
GAACTCTGTAGCACCGCCTACATACCTCGCTCTGCTAATCCTGTTACCAGTGGCTGCTGCCAGTGGCGAT
AAGTCGTGTCTTACCGGGTTGGACTCAAGACGATAGTTACCGGATAAGGCGCAGCGGTCGGGCTGAACGG
GGGGTTCGTGCACACAGCCCAGCTTGGAGCGAACGACCTACACCGAACTGAGATACCTACAGCGTGAGCT
ATGAGAAAGCGCCACGCTTCCCGAAGGGAGAAAGGCGGACAGGTATCCGGTAAGCGGCAGGGTCGGAACA
GGAGAGCGCACGAGGGAGCTTCCAGGGGGAAACGCCTGGTATCTTTATAGTCCTGTCGGGTTTCGCCACC
TCTGACTTGAGCGTCGATTTTTGTGATGCTCGTCAGGGGGGCGGAGCCTATGGAAAAACGCCAGCAACGC
GGCCTTTTTACGGTTCCTGGCCTTTTGCTGGCCTTTTGCTCACATGTTCTTTCCTGCGTTATCCCCTGAT
TCTGTGGATAACCGTATTACCGCCTTTGAGTGAGCTGATACCGCTCGCCGCAGCCGAACGACCGAGCGCA
GCGAGTCAGTGAGCGAGGAAGCGGAAGAGCGCCCAATACGCAAACCGCCTCTCCCCGCGCGTTGGCCGAT
TCATTAATGCAGG
Features (pLannotate 1.2.2; 15 found; start..end, strand, type, name):
     19..37      +  promoter       T7 promoter: promoter for bacteriophage T7 RNA polymerase
     69..91      +  RBS            RBS: efficient ribosome binding site from bacteriophage T7 gene 10 (Olins and Rangwala, 1989)
    117..141     +  CDS            10xHis (fragment): 10xHis affinity tag
    147..179     +  CDS            T7 tag (gene 10 leader): leader peptide from bacteriophage T7 gene 10 promotes efficient translation in E. coli
    183..206     +  CDS            Xpress™ tag: Xpress™ epitope tag, including an enterokinase recognition and cleavage site
    219..953     +  CDS            mCarmine: monomeric far-red fluorescent protein with favorable expression and pKa properties and with peak emission at 675 nm (Fabritius et al., 2018)
    966..983     -  promoter       SP6 promoter (fragment): promoter for bacteriophage SP6 RNA polymerase
    990..1039    +  CDS            SET1 (fragment): solubility-enhancement tag derived from T7 phage gene 10B
   1047..1094    +  terminator     T7 terminator: transcription terminator for bacteriophage T7 RNA polymerase
   1120..1186    +  CDS            lacZα (fragment): LacZα fragment of β-galactosidase; lacZ fragment
   1191..1619    +  rep_origin     f1 ori (sequence partly withheld): f1 bacteriophage origin of replication; arrow indicates direction of (+) strand synthesis
   1672..1776    +  promoter       AmpR promoter: bla
   1777..2637    +  CDS            AmpR: β-lactamase; bla; confers resistance to ampicillin, carbenicillin, and related antibiotics
   2808..3396    +  rep_origin     ori: high-copy-number ColE1/pMB1/pBR322/pUC origin of replication
   3579..3632    +  CDS            lacI (fragment): lac repressor; lacI; The lac repressor binds to the lac operator to inhibit transcription in E. coli. This inhibition can be relieved by adding lactose or isopropyl-β-D-thiogalactopyranoside (IPTG).
