[The description below was written by a language model from this plasmid's Addgene catalogue record and pLannotate feature annotations shown in this document.]
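Description:
mCarmine in pRSETB is a bacterial expression plasmid of about 3.6 kb, built on the Invitrogen pRSETB backbone and used to produce the far-red fluorescent protein mCarmine in E. coli. The backbone was modified by inserting recombination sites for seamless ligation cloning. It replicates at high copy from a ColE1/pUC-type origin and is selected with ampicillin through the β-lactamase gene driven by its own promoter. An f1 phage origin is also present, which in principle allows single-stranded DNA to be rescued.

Expression is driven by the T7 promoter, followed by the efficient ribosome binding site from phage T7 gene 10, and transcription ends at a T7 terminator downstream of the insert. This arrangement requires a host that supplies T7 RNA polymerase; the record names BL21 as the protein production strain and DH5alpha for propagation. The mCarmine coding sequence (roughly 735 bp in the feature table; the catalogue insert size of 1 bp is evidently a placeholder) lies downstream of the vector's N-terminal leader. That leader comprises a polyhistidine tag for metal-affinity purification, the T7 gene 10 leader peptide and the Xpress epitope, which includes an enterokinase cleavage site that can be used to remove the tags. Short annotated fragments of SP6 promoter, SET1, lacZα and lacI appear to be partial sequence matches rather than functional elements.

mCarmine is described as a monomeric, synthetic far-red protein with excitation at 603 nm and emission at 675 nm. The species field points to a sea anemone origin. The plasmid serves to express and purify the recombinant protein, and the associated publication concerns imaging-based screening for protein engineering.
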