Addgene plasmid #109484: mCarmine in pRSETB
Purpose: bacterial expression vector for mCarmine, a far red emitting fluorescent protein (excitation: 603; emission: 675)
Depositing lab: Oliver Griesbeck. Depositing organization: Max Planck Institute for Biological Intelligence. Publication: Imaging-Based Screening Platform Assists Protein Engineering. Fabritius A, Ng D, Kist AM, Erdogan M, Portugues R, Griesbeck O. Cell Chem Biol. 2018 Dec 20;25(12):1554-1561.e8. doi: 10.1016/j.chembiol.2018.08.008. Epub 2018 Sep 13. PubMed 30220597.
Backbone
  Vector backbone: pRSETB
  Backbone manufacturer: Invitrogen
  Backbone size w/o insert (bp): 2900
  Total vector size (bp): 3600
  Modifications to backbone: recombination sites inserted for seamless ligation cloning
  Vector type: Bacterial Expression
Growth in bacteria
  Bacterial resistance: Ampicillin, 100 μg/mL
  Growth temperature: 37°C
  Growth strain: DH5alpha
  Growth instructions: use BL21 for protein production
  Copy number: High Copy
Gene/Insert
  Gene/Insert name: mCarmine
  Species: Synthetic; Entactamaea
  Insert size (bp): 1
  Promoter: T7
  Tag / fusion protein: N-terminal histidine tag in vector
  Cloning method: Unknown
  Sequencing primers: 5′ T7; 3′ pRSET reverse
Terms and licenses: Academic/Nonprofit Terms; Industry Terms: Not Available to Industry
Depositor comments: mCarmine is a far red emitting fluorescent protein (excitation: 603; emission: 675)
How to cite: mCarmine in pRSETB was a gift from Oliver Griesbeck (Addgene plasmid # 109484 ; http://n2t.net/addgene:109484 ; RRID:Addgene_109484)
