>Addgene plasmid #109484 | mCarmine in pRSETB | depositor partial sequence | sequence record 206712 | mCarmine fluorescent protein
ATGGTGTCTAAGGGCGAAGAGCTGATTAAGGAGAACATGCACATGAAGCTGTACATGGAGGGCACCGTGA
ACAACCACCACTTCAAGTGCACATCCGAGGGCGAAGGCAAGCCCTACGAGGGCACCCAGACCCAGAGAAT
CAAGGTGGTCGAGGGCGGCCCTCTCCCCTTCGCCTTCGACATCCTGGCTACCAGCTTCATGTACGGCAGC
AAGACCTTCATCAACCACACCCAGGGCATCCCCGATTTCTTTAAGCAGTCCTTCCCTGAGGGCTTCACAT
GGGAGAGAGTCACCACATACGAAGACGGGGGCGTGCTGAAGGTGAAACAGGACACCAGCCTCCAGGACGG
CTGCCTCATCTACAACGTCAAGATCAGAGGGGTGAACTTCCCATCCAACGGCCCTGTGATGCAGAAGAAA
ACACTCGGCTGGGAGGCCAACACCGAGACCCTGTACCCCGCTGACGGCGGCCTGCGCGGCTATAACACGA
TGGCCCTGAAGCTCGTGGGCGGGGGCCACCTGCAGACGTTCCTCAAGACCACATACAGATCCAAGAAACC
CGCTAAGAACCTCAAGATGCCCGGCGTCTACTTTGTGGACCGCAGACTGGAAAGAATCAAGGAGGCCGAC
AAAGAGACCTACGTCGAGCAGCACGAGGTGGCTGTGGCCAGATACTGCGACCTCCCTAGCAAACTGGGGC
ACAAACTTAATGGCATGGACGAGCTGTACAAGTGATAATAG
